Addgene plasmid #11787: pET15b CnA CnB
Depositing lab: Anjana Rao. Depositing organization: Boston Children's Hospital. Publication: Overexpression and purification of human calcineurin alpha from Escherichia coli and assessment of catalytic functions of residues surrounding the binuclear metal center. Mondragon A, Griffith EC, Sun L, Xiong F, Armstrong C, Liu JO. Biochemistry. 1997 Apr 22. 36(16):4934-42. 10.1021/bi9631935 PubMed 9125515.
Backbone
  Vector backbone: pET15b
  Backbone manufacturer: EMD Biosciences
  Backbone size w/o insert (bp): 5700
  Vector type: Bacterial Expression
Growth in bacteria
  Bacterial resistance: Ampicillin, 100 μg/mL
  Growth temperature: 37°C
  Growth strain: DH5alpha
  Copy number: High Copy
Gene/Insert
  Gene/Insert name: CnA CnB (alt names: calcineurin; Ppp3ca (calcineurin A subunit alpha); Ppp3r1 (calcineurin B, type I))
  Species: H. sapiens (human)
  Entrez Gene: PPP3R1 (a.k.a. CALNB1, CNB, CNB1); PPP3CA (a.k.a. ACCIID, CALN, CALNA, CALNA1, CNA1, DEE91, IECEE, IECEE1, PPP2B)
  Promoter: T7
  Tag / fusion protein: His (N terminal on backbone)
  Cloning method: Restriction Enzyme; 5′ cloning site NcoI (not destroyed); 3′ cloning site BamHI (not destroyed)
  Sequencing primers: 5′ T7; 3′ T7-term
Resource information
  A portion of this plasmid was derived from a plasmid made by: JO Liu, 1997, PMID 9125515.
Terms and licenses: Academic/Nonprofit Terms; Industry Terms: Not Available to Industry
How to cite: pET15b CnA CnB was a gift from Anjana Rao (Addgene plasmid # 11787 ; http://n2t.net/addgene:11787 ; RRID:Addgene_11787)
