[The description below was written by a language model from this plasmid's Addgene catalogue record.]
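Description:
pET15b CnA CnB is a bacterial expression plasmid built on the commercial pET15b backbone (about 5.7 kb without insert) for co-production of the two subunits of human calcineurin in Escherichia coli. It confers ampicillin resistance, is listed as high copy, and is maintained in a standard cloning strain such as DH5alpha. As with other pET vectors, transcription of the insert depends on T7 RNA polymerase, so protein production requires a host that supplies that polymerase rather than the cloning strain.

The insert comprises the catalytic A subunit, alpha isoform (PPP3CA), and the regulatory calcium-binding B subunit, type I (PPP3R1), both of human origin. It is placed under the T7 promoter between NcoI and BamHI sites, both of which are retained. The record lists an N-terminal His tag contributed by the backbone, which would allow metal-affinity purification. It does not state which subunit carries the tag, and it does not describe how the two coding regions are arranged, for example whether the second has its own ribosome binding site. In pET15b the NcoI site lies upstream of the His-tag coding region, so the presence and position of the tag are worth confirming against the sequence. No feature table is provided, so details such as the terminator, lac operator or lacI can only be presumed from the pET15b design.

Expressing both subunits from one plasmid lets the heterodimeric calcium/calmodulin-dependent phosphatase assemble in the bacterial cell. The associated publication describes overexpression and purification of human calcineurin alpha from E. coli and analysis of catalytic residues around its binuclear metal centre. This points to use in producing recombinant enzyme for biochemical and mutational studies.
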