>Addgene plasmid #11787 | pET15b CnA CnB | addgene partial sequence | sequence record 18492 | T7 5'-TAATACGACTCACTATAGGG-3'
ATTTTGTTTAACTTTAAGAAGGAGATATACCATGGGCAGCAGCCATCATCATCATCATCACAGCAGCGGC
CTGGTGCCGCGCGGCAGCCATATGTCCGAGCCCAAGGCAATTGATCCCAAGTTGTCGACGACCGACAGGG
TGGTGAAAGCTGTTCCATTTCCTCCAAGTCACCGGCTTACAGCAAAAGAAGTGTTTGATAATGATGGAAA
ACCTCGTGTGGATATCTTAAAGGCGCATCTTATGAAGGAGGGAAGGCTGGAAGAGAGTGTTGCATTGAGA
ATAATAACAGAGGGTGCATCAATTCTTCGACAGGAAAAAAATTTGCTGGATATTGATGCGCCAGTCACTG
TTTGTGGGGACATTCATGGACAATTCTTTGATTTGATGAAGCTCTTTGAAGTCGGGGGATCTCCTGCCAA
CACTCGCTACCTCTTCTTAGGGGACTATGTTGACAGAGGGTACTTCAGTATTGAATGTGTGCTGTATTTG
TGGGCCTTGAAAATTCTCTACCCCAAAACACTGTTTTTACTTCGTGGAAATCATGAATGTAGACATCTAA
CAGAGTATTTCACATTTAAAACAGAATGTAAAATAAAGTATTCAGAACGCGTATATGATGCCTGTATGGA
TGCCTTTGACTGCCTTCCCCTGGCTGCCCTGATGAACAACAGTTCCTGTGTGTGCATGGTGGTTTGTC
