>Addgene plasmid #11787 | pET15b CnA CnB | depositor partial sequence | sequence record 106406 | pET15b CnA CnB sequence 2176 bps
CCATGGGCAGCAGCCATCATCATCATCATCACAGCAGCGGCCTGGTGCCGCGCGGCAGCCATATGTCCGA
GCCCAAGGCAATTGATCCCAAGTTGTCGACGACCGACAGGGTGGTGAAAGCTGTTCCATTTCCTCCAAGT
CACCGGCTTACAGCAAAAGAAGTGTTTGATAATGATGGAAAACCTCGTGTGGATATCTTAAAGGCGCATC
TTATGAAGGAGGGAAGGCTGGAAGAGAGTGTTGCATTGAGAATAATAACAGAGGGTGCATCAATTCTTCG
ACAGGAAAAAAATTTGCTGGATATTGATGCGCCAGTCACTGTTTGTGGGGACATTCATGGACAATTCTTT
GATTTGATGAAGCTCTTTGAAGTCGGGGGATCTCCTGCCAACACTCGCTACCTCTTCTTAGGGGACTATG
TTGACAGAGGGTACTTCAGTATTGAATGTGTGCTGTATTTGTGGGCCTTGAAAATTCTCTACCCCAAAAC
ACTGTTTTTACTTCGTGGAAATCATGAATGTAGACATCTAACAGAGTATTTCACATTTAAACAAGAATGT
AAAATAAAGTATTCAGAACGCGTATATGATGCCTGTATGGATGCCTTTGACTGCCTTCCCCTGGCTGCCC
TGATGAACCAACAGTTCCTGTGTGTGCATGGTGGTTTGTCTCCAGAGATTAACACTTTAGATGATATCAG
AAAATTAGACCGATTCAAAGAACCACCTGCATATGGACCTATGTGTGATATCCTGTGGTCAGACCCCCTG
GAAGATTTTGGAAATGAGAAGACTCAGGAACATTTCACTCACAACACAGTCAGGGGGTGTTCATACTTCT
ACAGTTACCCGGCTGTATGTGAATTCTTACAGCACAATAACTTGTTATCTATACTCCGAGCCCACGAAGC
CCAAGATGCAGGGTACCGCATGTACAGGAAAAGCCAAACAACAGGCTTCCCTTCTCTAATTACAATTTTT
TCAGCACCAAATTACTTAGATGTATACAATAACAAAGCTGCAGTATTGAAGTATGAGAACAATGTTATGA
ATATCAGGCAATTCAACTGTTCTCCTCATCCATACTGGCTTCCAAATTTCATGGATGTTTTTACTTGGTC
CCTTCCATTTGTTGGGGAAAAAGTGACTGAGATGCTGGTAAATGTCCTCAACATCTGCTCAGATGATGAA
CTAGGGTCAGAAGAAGATGGATTTGATGGTGCAACAGCTGCAGCCCGGAAAGAGGTGATAAGGAACAAGA
TCCGAGCAATAGGCAAAATGGCCAGAGTGTTCTCAGTGCTCAGAGAAGAGAGTGAGAGTGTGCTGACGCT
GAAAGGCTTGACCCCAACTGGCATGCTCCCCAGCGGAGTACTTTCTGGAGGGAAGCAAACCCTGCAAAGC
GCTACTGTTGAGGCTATTGAGGCTGATGAAGCTATCAAAGGATTTTCACCACAACATAAGATCACTAGCT
TCGAGGAAGCCAAGGGCTTAGACCGAATTAATGAGAGGATGCCGCCTCGCAGAGATGCCATGCCCTCTGA
CGCCAACCTTAACTCCATCAACAAGGCTCTCACCTCAGAGACTAACGGCACGGACAGCAATGGCAGTAAT
AGCAGCAATATTCAGTGACTCGAGGAGATATACATATGGGAAATGAGGCAAGTTATCCTTTGGAAATGTG
CTCACACTTTGATGCGGATGAAATTAAAAGGCTAGGAAAGAGATTTAAGAAGCTTGATTTGGATAATTCT
GGTTCTTTGAGTGTGGAAGAGTTCATGTCTCTGCCTGAGTTACAACAGAATCCTTTAGTACAGCGAGTAA
TAGATATATTCGACACAGATGGGAATGGAGAAGTAGACTTTAAAGAATTCATTGAGGGCGTCTCTCAGTT
CAGTGTCAAAGGAGATAAGGAGCAGAAATTGAGGTTTGCTTTCCGTATCTATGACATGGATAAAGATGGC
TATATTTCCAATGGGGAACTCTTCCAGGTATTGAAGATGATGGTGGGGAACAATCTGAAAGATACACAGT
TACAGCAAATTGTAGACAAAACCATAATAAATGCAGATAAGGATGGAGATGGAAGAATATCCTTTGAAGA
ATTCTGTGCTGTTGTAGGTGGCCTAGATATCCACAAAAAGATGGTGGTAGATGTGTGACTGCAGCCCGGG
GGATCC
